>Addgene plasmid #38237 | pIS1-Vim5UTR-renilla | addgene partial sequence | sequence record 51151 | Rluc-R 5'-TTTACATCTGGCCCACCACT-3'
TGTTCTGGATCATAAACTTTCGAAGTCATGGTGGCTAGCGGCTTCGAAGGTGGGCTGGCTTGCTGCGGCT
GGAAAAACTGCAACAAGGGAATGAGGGCGCGGTGGCTGTGAATCGTAGGAGCGCTGGGGTCTCTGGGGTC
CCGGAGCAAGAGTGGCAGAGGACTGGACAACGCCAAGGGCGCTGCTTTTATAACACTGTTAGGAAAGAGG
GTCCCCTCCCACTGCCATCCTAGCCGCCGAGCGAGCCAGCCAATGGGGACCCGGAAAGAAGTGAGGAAGG
GGGGTGGGGGAGGGAGCTCCCCTCGAGCCTTCCTCCAGGGCTGTAGGGTATCAAGCACAGTCCTGTTACT
AATTGGAAGTGCTAGGCCTTTCAGGGGCTTTCCTGGTGATCACCCGAACTCTCTACTCACCCTTGGGTGC
TGAGAAAGAAGGGATCGCGGGAAGGATTCATGGGGGAAGGAAGGGGGGCTCTGGAAAGTTGAGTAAAGCG
ATCCCTGGCACTGGGCCAAAGGGGCGTGGGACTAGGCGCGCTGGTAGGAGGGGCGTGGTCGCAGTCGCAG
ATCTGCGGTCTTCTGGGACTGGGTGGGTGGGGAGATCCGAGAGCGGAGGAGCAGGAAGAGCCTGCAAAAG
CAGTCCTGCAGATCGGAAGCCGGGGAGAGAGAAACAAAGAGGGCCCGAGATTGGGGGTGGAGAAGCACAC
AGCCCAAGATATCTGGCTCAAGACCTTTGCAGAGGGCTTGTTTGACGTGGTCATATCCCCTGATCTAACG
GACTCAGTTCAACTAGAGAGGATTAG
