[The description below was written by a language model from this plasmid's Addgene catalogue record.]
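Description:
pIS1-Vim5UTR-renilla is a mammalian expression luciferase reporter built on the pIS1 backbone, with a recorded total size of about 5 kb (roughly 4 kb of backbone plus a 1 kb insert). It is propagated in E. coli under ampicillin selection. The copy number is listed as unknown, and the record gives no details of the replication origin or of any mammalian selection marker. No feature table is provided, so elements such as the polyadenylation signal cannot be confirmed.

The original vector promoter has been replaced with genomic mouse vimentin (Vim) promoter sequence, described as the 1000 nucleotides upstream of the predicted transcriptional start site. The mouse Vim 5′ untranslated region is fused directly to the Renilla luciferase open reading frame. Because transcription is driven by the endogenous Vim promoter, the transcript should begin at the native start site. The reporter mRNA would then carry the authentic Vim 5′ end and leader rather than vector-derived sequence, which matters when the behaviour under study depends on the extreme 5′ terminus of the message. The fragment was cloned by restriction digestion between NcoI and NheI sites, both of which are retained.

Renilla luciferase activity then serves as a readout of how the Vim 5′UTR influences translation of the downstream coding sequence. The associated publication concerns mTORC1-mediated regulation of mRNA translation, which suggests the plasmid is transfected into mammalian cells to test whether this 5′UTR makes translation sensitive to mTORC1 signalling or its inhibition. The record does not describe the specific experimental design or any companion control constructs.
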