Addgene plasmid #38237: pIS1-Vim5UTR-renilla
Depositing lab: David Sabatini. Depositing organization: Whitehead Institute for Biomedical Research. Publication: A unifying model for mTORC1-mediated regulation of mRNA translation. Thoreen CC, Chantranupong L, Keys HR, Wang T, Gray NS, Sabatini DM. Nature. 2012 May 2;485(7396):109-13. doi: 10.1038/nature11083. PubMed 22552098.
Backbone
  Vector backbone: pIS1
  Backbone size w/o insert (bp): 4000
  Total vector size (bp): 5000
  Modifications to backbone: Vector promoter was replaced with genomic mouse Vim promoter (1000 nt upstream of predicted transcriptional start site).
  Vector type: Mammalian Expression, Luciferase
Growth in bacteria
  Bacterial resistance: Ampicillin, 100 μg/mL
  Growth temperature: 37°C
  Growth strain: DH5alpha
  Copy number: Unknown
Gene/Insert
  Gene/Insert name: Vim 5'UTR / Renilla (alt name: Vim)
  Species: M. musculus (mouse)
  Insert size (bp): 1000
  Mutation: Vim 5' UTR fused to renilla ORF
  Entrez Gene: Vim
  Promoter: Endogenous Vim
  Cloning method: Restriction Enzyme; 5′ cloning site NcoI (not destroyed); 3′ cloning site Nhe1 (not destroyed)
  Sequencing primers: 5′ gggctcgctgggtcctaggct; 3′ CATCCGTTTCCTTTGTTCTGG
Terms and licenses: Academic/Nonprofit Terms; Industry Terms: Not Available to Industry
How to cite: pIS1-Vim5UTR-renilla was a gift from David Sabatini (Addgene plasmid # 38237 ; http://n2t.net/addgene:38237 ; RRID:Addgene_38237)
